>Addgene plasmid #8607 | pMT416 | addgene full sequence | sequence record 315036 | Addgene NGS Result
TTGTGAGCGGATAACAATTTCACACAGGAAACAGGATCCGCGGAGAAAATAAAGTGAAACAAAGCACTAT
TGCACTGGCACTCTTACCGTTACTGTTTACCCCTGTGACAAAAGCCGCACAGGTTATCAACACGTTTGAC
GGGGTTGCGGATTATCTTCAGACATATCATAAGCTACCTGATAATTACATTACAAAATCAGAAGCACAAG
CCCTCGGCTGGGTGGCATCAAAAGGGAACCTTGCAGACGTCGCTCCGGGGAAAAGCATCGGCGGAGACAT
CTTCTCAAACAGGGAAGGCAAACTCCCGGGCAAAAGCGGACGAACATGGCGTGAAGCGGATATTAACTAT
ACATCAGGCTTCAGAAATTCAGACCGGATTCTTTACTCAAGCGACTGGCTGATTTACAAAACAACGGACC
ATTATCAGACCTTTACAAAAATCAGATAACGAAAAAAACGGCTTCCCTGCGGGAGGCCGTTTTTTTCAGC
TTTACATAAAGTGTGTAATAAATTTTTCTTCAAACTCTGATCGGTCAATTTCACTTTCCGGCTCTAGAGC
TCTAGAGTCCGGTCCAATCTGCAGCCGTCCGAGACAGGAGGACATCGTCCAGCTGAAACCGGGGCAGAAT
CCGGCCATTTCTGAAGAGAAAAATGGTAAACTGATAGAATAAAATCATAAGAAAGGAGCCGCACATGAAA
AAAGCAGTCATTAACGGGGAACAAATCAGAAGTATCAGCGACCTCCACCAGACATTGAAAAAGGAGCTTG
CCCTTCCGGAATACTACGGTGAAAACCTGGACGCTTTATGGGATTGTCTGACCGGATGGGTGGAGTACCC
GCTCGTTTTGGAATGGAGGCAGTTTGAACAAAGCAAGCAGCTGACTGAAAATGGCGCCGAGAGTGTGCTT
CAGGTTTTCCGTGAAGCGAAAGCGGAAGGCTGCGACATCACCATCATACTTTCTTAATACGATCAATGGG
AGATGAACAATATGGAAACACAAACCCGCAAGCTTGCATTGAAAAAGGAAGAGTATGAGTATTCAACATT
TCCGTGTCGCCCTTATTCCCTTTTTTGCGGCATTTTGCCTTCCTGTTTTTGCTCACCCAGAAACGCTGGT
GAAAGTAAAAGATGCTGAAGATCAGTTGGGTGCACGAGTGGGTTACATCGAACTGGATCTCAACAGCGGT
AAGATCCTTGAGAGTTTTCGCCCCGAAGAACGTTTTCCAATGATGAGCACTTTTAAAGTTCTGCTATGTG
GCGCGGTATTATCCCGTATTGACGCCGGGCAAGAGCAACTCGGTCGCCGCATACACTATTCTCAGAATGA
CTTGGTTGAGTACTCACCAGTCACAGAAAAGCATCTTACGGATGGCATGACAGTAAGAGAATTATGCAGT
GCTGCCATAACCATGAGTGATAACACTGCGGCCAACTTACTTCTGACAACGATCGGAGGACCGAAGGAGC
TAACCGCTTTTTTGCACAACATGGGGGATCATGTAACTCGCCTTGATCGTTGGGAACCGGAGCTGAATGA
AGCCATACCAAACGACGAGCGTGACACCACGATGCCTGTAGCAATGGCAACAACGTTGCGCAAACTATTA
ACTGGCGAACTACTTACTCTAGCTTCCCGGCAACAATTAATAGACTGGATGGAGGCGGATAAAGTTGCAG
GACCACTTCTGCGCTCGGCCCTTCCGGCTGGCTGGTTTATTGCTGATAAATCTGGAGCCGGTGAGCGTGG
GTCTCGCGGTATCATTGCAGCACTGGGGCCAGATGGTAAGCCCTCCCGTATCGTAGTTATCTACACGACG
GGGAGTCAGGCAACTATGGATGAACGAAATAGACAGATCGCTGAGATAGGTGCCTCACTGATTAAGCATT
GGTAACTGTCAGACCAAGTTTACTCATATATACTTTAGATTGATTTAAAACTTCATTTTTAATTTAAAAG
GATCTAGGTGAAGATCCTTTTTGATAATCTCATGACCAAAATCCCTTAACGTGAGTTTTCGTTCCACTGA
GCGTCAGACCCCGTAGAAAAGATCAAAGGATCTTCTTGAGATCCTTTTTTTCTGCGCGTAATCTGCTGCT
TGCAAACAAAAAAACCACCGCTACCAGCGGTGGTTTGTTTGCCGGATCAAGAGCTACCAACTCTTTTTCC
GAAGGTAACTGGCTTCAGCAGAGCGCAGATACCAAATACTGTTCTTCTAGTGTAGCCGTAGTTAGGCCAC
CACTTCAAGAACTCTGTAGCACCGCCTACATACCTCGCTCTGCTAATCCTGTTACCAGTGGCTGCTGCCA
GTGGCGATAAGTCGTGTCTTACCGGGTTGGACTCAAGACGATAGTTACCGGATAAGGCGCAGCGGTCGGG
CTGAACGGGGGGTTCGTGCACACAGCCCAGCTTGGAGCGAACGACCTACACCGAACTGAGATACCTACAG
CGTGAGCTATGAGAAAGCGCCACGCTTCCCGAAGGGAGAAAGGCGGACAGGTATCCGGTAAGCGGCAGGG
TCGGAACAGGAGAGCGCACGAGGGAGCTTCCAGGGGGAAACGCCTGGTATCTTTATAGTCCTGTCGGGTT
TCGCCACCTCTGACTTGAGCGTCGATTTTTGTGATGCTCGTCAGGGGGGCGGAGCCTATGGAAAAACGCC
AGCAACGCGGCCTTTTTACGGTTCCTGGCCTTTTGCTGGCCTTTTGCTCACATGTTCTTTCCTGCGTTAT
CCCCTGATTCTGTGGATAACCGTATTACCGCCTTTGAGTGAGCTGATACCGCTCGCCGCAGCCGAACGAC
CGAGCGCAGCGAGTCAGTGAGCGAGGAAGCGGAAGAGGAATTCGAGCTCGAGCTTACTCCCCATCCCCCT
GTTGACAATTAATCATCGGCTCGTATAATGTGTGGAA
Features (pLannotate 1.2.2; 8 found; start..end, strand, type, name):
      1..17      +  protein_bind   lac operator: The lac repressor binds to the lac operator to inhibit transcription in E. coli. This inhibition can be relieved by adding lactose or isopropyl-β-D-thiogalactopyranoside (IPTG). lac repressor encoded by lacI
     57..116     +  CDS            phoA (fragment): PPB_ECOLI - Experimental evidence at protein level: Swiss-Prot protein existence level 1. From Escherichia coli (strain K12).
    117..449     +  CDS            barnase: ribonuclease from Bacillus amyloliquefaciens The barnase gene is lethal in standard bacterial transformation strains.
    695..964     +  CDS            BARS_BACAM: Experimental evidence at protein level: Swiss-Prot protein existence level 1. Inhibitor of the ribonuclease barnase. Forms a one-to-one non-covalent complex. From Bacillus amyloliquefaciens (Bacillus velezensis).
   1018..1034    +  promoter       AmpR promoter (fragment): bla
   1035..1895    +  CDS            AmpR: β-lactamase; bla; confers resistance to ampicillin, carbenicillin, and related antibiotics
   2066..2654    +  rep_origin     ori: high-copy-number ColE1/pMB1/pBR322/pUC origin of replication
   2872..2900    +  promoter       tac promoter: strong E. coli promoter; hybrid between the trp and lac UV5 promoters
