[The description below was written by a language model from this plasmid's Addgene catalogue record and pLannotate feature annotations shown in this document.]
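Description:
pMT416 is a small, high-copy bacterial expression plasmid of about 2.9 kb, built to produce barnase, the extracellular ribonuclease of Bacillus amyloliquefaciens, in E. coli. Its backbone is a partial, roughly 1.8 kb segment of pUC19 that supplies the ColE1/pMB1-type pUC origin of replication and the β-lactamase (AmpR) gene for ampicillin selection. The depositor notes that it is the same as pMT413 except that the pUC-derived segment is in the reversed orientation.

The roughly 1.1 kb EcoRI–HindIII insert carries two genes. On the circular map, a tac promoter (a strong trp/lac UV5 hybrid) lies immediately upstream of a lac operator, and together they control the first reading frame. This consists of a fragment encoding the E. coli alkaline phosphatase (phoA) signal sequence fused to the N terminus of barnase, an arrangement expected to direct the ribonuclease for export out of the cytoplasm. Downstream, in the same orientation, is the coding sequence for barstar, the specific intracellular inhibitor that binds barnase in a tight one-to-one non-covalent complex. The feature table does not annotate a separate promoter for barstar.

Barnase is lethal to standard E. coli strains, so co-expression of barstar on the same plasmid neutralises any ribonuclease active inside the cell and allows the barnase gene to be maintained and expressed. The record also specifies a host carrying lacI^Q, whose elevated lac repressor levels keep the tac promoter repressed through the operator until induction, for example with IPTG. The plasmid is described as a barnase production construct.
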