Addgene plasmid #8607: pMT416
Depositing lab: Robert Hartley. Depositing organization: National Institute of Diabetes & Digestive & Kidney Diseases (NIDDK). Publication: Barnase and barstar. Expression of its cloned inhibitor permits expression of a cloned ribonuclease. Hartley RW. J Mol Biol 1988 Aug 20;202(4):913-5. 10.1016/0022-2836(88)90568-2 PubMed 3050134.
Backbone
  Vector backbone: partial pUC19
  Backbone size w/o insert (bp): 1817
  Vector type: Bacterial Expression
Growth in bacteria
  Bacterial resistance: Ampicillin, 100 μg/mL
  Growth temperature: 37°C
  Growth strain: DH5alpha
  Growth instructions: Requires strain with the lacI^Q gene (such as DH5alpha, XL1-blue, SURE and HB107)
  Copy number: High Copy
Gene/Insert
  Gene/Insert name: barnase, barstar
  Species: Bacillus amyloliquefaciens
  Insert size (bp): 1083
  GenBank ID: M14442 X15545
  Tag / fusion protein: phoA signal sequence to barnase (N terminal on insert)
  Cloning method: Restriction Enzyme; 5′ cloning site EcoRI (not destroyed); 3′ cloning site HindIII (not destroyed)
  Sequencing primers: 5′ na
Terms and licenses: Academic/Nonprofit Terms; Industry Terms: Not Available to Industry
Depositor comments: Barnase production plasmid. Same as pMT413 except vector is a reversed subsequence of pUC. Requires an E. coli host carrying the lacI^Q gene.
How to cite: pMT416 was a gift from Robert Hartley (Addgene plasmid # 8607 ; http://n2t.net/addgene:8607 ; RRID:Addgene_8607)
